>Addgene plasmid #157361 | pD649-HAsp-CEACAM18-COMP5AP-AviTag-9xHis | depositor full sequence | sequence record 303831 | Full Sequence
TTTCAATATTATTGAAGCATTTATCAGGGTTATTGTCTCATGAGCGGATACATATTTGAATGTATTTAGA
AAAATAAACAAATAGGGGTCAGTGTTACAACCAATTAACCAATTCTGAACATTATCGCGAGCCCATTTAT
ACCTGAATATGGCTCATAACACCCCTTGCTCATGACCAAAATCCCTTAACGTGAGTTACGCGCGCGTCGT
TCCACTGAGCGTCAGACCCCGTAGAAAAGATCAAAGGATCTTCTTGAGATCCTTTTTTTCTGCGCGTAAT
CTGCTGCTTGCAAACAAAAAAACCACCGCTACCAGCGGTGGTTTGTTTGCCGGATCAAGAGCTACCAACT
CTTTTTCCGAAGGTAACTGGCTTCAGCAGAGCGCAGATACCAAATACTGTTCTTCTAGTGTAGCCGTAGT
TAGCCCACCACTTCAAGAACTCTGTAGCACCGCCTACATACCTCGCTCTGCTAATCCTGTTACCAGTGGC
TGCTGCCAGTGGCGATAAGTCGTGTCTTACCGGGTTGGACTCAAGACGATAGTTACCGGATAAGGCGCAG
CGGTCGGGCTGAACGGGGGGTTCGTGCACACAGCCCAGCTTGGAGCGAACGACCTACACCGAACTGAGAT
ACCTACAGCGTGAGCTATGAGAAAGCGCCACGCTTCCCGAAGGGAGAAAGGCGGACAGGTATCCGGTAAG
CGGCAGGGTCGGAACAGGAGAGCGCACGAGGGAGCTTCCAGGGGGAAACGCCTGGTATCTTTATAGTCCT
GTCGGGTTTCGCCACCTCTGACTTGAGCGTCGATTTTTGTGATGCTCGTCAGGGGGGCGGAGCCTATGGA
AAAACGCCAGCAACGCGGCCTTTTTACGGTTCCTGGCCTTTTGCTGGCCTTTTGCTCACATGTTCTTTCC
TGCGTTATCCCCTGATTCTGTGGATAACCGTATTACCGCCTTTGAGTGAGCTGATACCGCTCGCCGCAGC
CGAACGACCGAGCGCAGCGAGTCAGTGAGCGAGGAAGCGGAAGGCGAGAGTAGGGAACTGCCAGGCATCA
AACTAAGCAGAAGGCCCCTGACGGATGGCCTTTTTGCGTTTCTACAAACTCTTTCTGTGTTGTAAAACGA
CGGCCAGTCTTAAGCTCGGGCCCCCTGGGCGGTTCTGATAACGAGTAATCGTTAATCCGCAAATAACGTA
AAAACCCGCTTCGGCGGGTTTTTTTATGGGGGGAGTTTAGGGAAAGAGCATTTGTCAGAATATTTAAGGG
CGCCTGTCACTTTGCTTGATATATGAGAATTATTTAACCTTATAAATGAGAAAAAAGCAACGCACTTTAA
ATAAGATACGTTGCTTTTTCGATTGATGAACACCTATAATTAAACTATTCATCTATTATTTATGATTTTT
TGTATATACAATATTTCTAGTTTGTTAAAGAGAATTAAGAAAATAAATCTCGAAAATAATAAAGGGAAAA
TCAGTTTTTGATATCAAAATTATACATGTCAACGATAATACAAAATATAATACAAACTATAAGATGTTAT
CAGTATTTATTATCATTTAGAATAAATTTTGTGTCGCCCTTAATTGTGAGCGGATAACAATTACGAGCTT
CATGCACAGTGGCGTTGACTCAATATTGGCCATTAGCCATATTATTCATTGGTTATATAGCATAAATCAA
TATTGGCTATTGGCCATTGCATACGTTGTATCTATATCATAATATGTACATTTATATTGGCTCATGTCCA
ATATGACCGCCATGTTGGCATTGATTATTGACTAGTTATTAATAGTAATCAATTACGGGGTCATTAGTTC
ATAGCCCATATATGGAGTTCCGCGTTACATAACTTACGGTAAATGGCCCGCCTGGCTGACCGCCCAACGA
CCCCCGCCCATTGACGTCAATAATGACGTATGTTCCCATAGTAACGCCAATAGGGACTTTCCATTGACGT
CAATGGGTGGAGTATTTACGGTAAACTGCCCACTTGGCAGTACATCAAGTGTATCATATGCCAAGTACGC
CCCCTATTGACGTCAATGACGGTAAATGGCCCGCCTGGCATTATGCCCAGTACATGACCTTATGGGACTT
TCCTACTTGGCAGTACATCTACGTATTAGTCATCGCTATTACCATGGTGATGCGGTTTTGGCAGTACATC
AATGGGCGTGGATAGCGGTTTGACTCACGGGGATTTCCAAGTCTCCACCCCATTGACGTCAATGGGAGTT
TGTTTTGGCACCAAAATCAACGGGACTTTCCAAAATGTCGTAACAACTCCGCCCCATTGACGCAAATGGG
CGGTAGGCGTGTACGGTGGGAGGTCTATATAAGCAGAGCTCGTTTAGTGAACCGTCAGATCGCCTGGAGA
CGCCATCCACGCTGTTTTGACCTCCATAGAAGACACCGGGACCGATCCAGCCTCCGCGGCCGGGAACGGT
GCATTGGAACGCGGATTCCCCGTGCCAAGAGTGACGTAAGTACCGCCTATAGAGTCTATAGGCCCACCCC
CTTGGCTTCGTTAGAACGCGGCTACAATTAATACATAACCTTATGTATCATACACATACGATTTAGGTGA
CACTATAGAATAACATCCACTTTGCCTTTCTCTCCACAGGTGTCCACTCCCAGGTCCAACTGCACCTCGG
TTCTATCGAAAACGCGCCTGCTAGCGCCACCATGAAGACCATCATTGCCCTGAGCTACATCTTCTGCCTG
GTGTTCGCTGCGGCCGCCCAGATCTTTATCACACAGACCCTGGGCATCAAGGGCTACAGAACAGTGGTGG
CCCTGGACAAGGTGCCCGAGGATGTGCAAGAGTACAGCTGGTACTGGGGCGCCAATGACAGCGCCGGCAA
CATGATCATCAGCCACAAGCCTCCAAGCGCTCAGCAGCCCGGACCTATGTACACAGGCCGCGAGAGAGTG
AATAGAGAGGGCAGCCTGCTGATCAGACCCACCGCTCTGAACGACACCGGCAACTACACAGTTAGAGTGG
TGGCTGGCAACGAGACACAGAGAGCTACAGGCTGGCTGGAAGTGCTGGAACTGGGCAGCAATCTGGGCAT
CTCTGTGAATGCCAGCAGCCTGGTGGAAAACATGGATAGCGTGGCCGCCGACTGCCTGACCAACGTGACC
AATATCACTTGGTACGTGAACGACGTGCCCACCAGCAGCAGCGACAGAATGACAATCAGCCCCGATGGCA
AGACCCTCGTGATCCTGAGAGTGTCCAGATACGACCGGACCATCCAGTGCATGATCGAGAGCTTCCCCGA
GATCTTCCAGCGGAGCGAGAGAATCAGCCTGACAGTGGCCTACGGACCCGACTACGTGCTGCTGAGAAGC
AACCCCGACGACTTCAATGGCATCGTGACAGCCGAGATCGGCTCCCAGGTGGAAATGGAATGCATCTGCT
ACAGCTTTCTGGACCTGAAGTACCACTGGATTCACAACGGCTCCCTGCTGAACTTCAGCGACGCCAAGAT
GAATCTGTCCAGCCTGGCCTGGGAGCAGATGGGCAGATACAGATGCACCGTGGAAAACCCCGTGACACAG
CTGATCATGTATATGGACGTGCGGATTCAGGCCCCTCACGAGGATCTGACCTGCTGTCCTCAGAGATTCC
TGCACCTGAGAATCCACGGCGACGTGCCACATCATGCCGATTCTGCTGGATGGCGGCTGCATCTTTGGAG
CCCTGATCCTTGTAGCGACCAGCCTCTGCTGAACCAGGATAAGAGCGGCAGCATGAGCGTGCACCCCAGA
CCTGAGGATAAGACCAGAAGGGCCAGCAGAGGCGCGCCGGAAGATCAAGTTGATCCAAGATTGATTGATG
GCAAGGGCGGATCTCTGGAGGTGCTGTTCCAGGGACCAGGCGGAAGCGGCAATCCCGGCGGCGATCTGGC
CCCCCAGATGCTGCGCGAGCTGCAGGAGACCAATGCCGCCCTGCAGGACGTGCGCGAGCTGCTGCGCCAC
CGCGTGAAGGAGATCACCTTCCTGAAGAACACCGTGATGGAGTGCGACGCCTGCGGTATGCAGCCCTCTA
GAGGCTCCGGCTCCATCATCCCAGTTGAGGAGGAGAACCCGGACTTCTGGAACCGCGAGGCAGCCGAGGC
CCTGGGTGCCGCCAAGAAGCTGCAGCCTGCACAGACAGCCGCCAAGAACCTCATCATCTTCCTGGGCGAT
GGGATGGGGGTGTCTACGGTGACAGCTGCCAGGATCCTAAAAGGGCAGAAGAAGGACAAACTGGGGCCTG
AGATACCCCTGGCCATGGACCGCTTCCCATATGTGGCTCTGTCCAAGACATACAATGTAGACAAACATGT
GCCAGACAGTGGAGCCACAGCCACGGCCTACCTGTGCGGGGTCAAGGGCAACTTCCAGACCATTGGCTTG
AGTGCAGCCGCCCGCTTTAACCAGTGCAACACGACACGCGGCAACGAGGTCATCTCCGTGATGAATCGGG
CCAAGAAAGCAGGGAAGTCAGTGGGAGTGGTAACCACCACACGAGTGCAGCACGCCTCGCCAGCCGGCAC
CTACGCCCACACGGTGAACCGCAACTGGTACTCGGACGCCGACGTGCCTGCCTCGGCCCGCCAGGAGGGG
TGCCAGGACATCGCTACGCAGCTCATCTCCAACATGGACATTGACGTGATCCTAGGTGGAGGCCGAAAGT
ACATGTTTCGCATGGGAACCCCAGACCCTGAGTACCCAGATGACTACAGCCAAGGTGGGACCAGGCTGGA
CGGGAAGAATCTGGTGCAGGAATGGCTGGCGAAGCGCCAGGGTGCCCGGTATGTGTGGAACCGCACTGAG
CTCATGCAGGCTTCCCTGGACCCGTCTGTGACCCATCTCATGGGTCTCTTTGAGCCTGGAGACATGAAAT
ACGAGATCCACCGAGACTCCACACTGGACCCCTCCCTGATGGAGATGACAGAGGCTGCCCTGCGCCTGCT
GAGCAGGAACCCCCGCGGCTTCTTCCTCTTCGTGGAGGGTGGTCGCATCGACCATGGTCATCATGAAAGC
AGGGCTTACCGGGCACTGACTGAGACGATCATGTTCGACGACGCCATTGAGAGGGCGGGCCAGCTCACCA
GCGAGGAGGACACGCTGAGCCTCGTCACTGCCGACCACTCCCACGTCTTCTCCTTCGGAGGCTACCCCCT
GCGAGGGAGCTCCATCTTCGGGCTGGCCCCTGGCAAGGCCCGGGACAGGAAGGCCTACACGGTCCTCCTA
TACGGAAACGGTCCAGGCTATGTGCTCAAGGACGGCGCCCGGCCGGATGTTACCGAGAGCGAGAGCGGGA
GCCCCGAGTATCGGCAGCAGTCAGCAGTGCCCCTGGACGAAGAGACCCACGCAGGCGAGGACGTGGCGGT
GTTCGCGCGCGGCCCGCAGGCGCACCTGGTTCACGGCGTGCAGGAGCAGACCTTCATAGCGCACGTCATG
GCCTTCGCCGCCTGCCTGGAGCCCTACACCGCCTGCGACCTGGCGCCCCCCGCCGGCACCACCGACGCCG
CGCACCCGGGTGGCGGAGGACTGAACGACATCTTCGAGGCTCAGAAAATCGAATGGCACGAACATCACCA
TCACCATCACCATCACCATTAAGGCCGGCCTGTAGTCACTGGCACAACGCGTTACCCGGTAAGCCAATCG
GGTATACACGGTCGTCATACTGCAGACAGGGTTCTTCTACTTTGCAAGATAGTCTTGAGTAGTAAAATAA
ATAGATAGAGAAAATCAGCCTCGACTGTGCCTTCTAGTTGCCAGCCATCTGTTGTTTGCCCCTCCCCCGT
GCCTTCCTTGACCCTGGAAGGTGCCACTCCCACTGTCCTTTCCTAATAAAATGAGGAAATTGCATCACAA
CACTCAACCCTATCTCGGTCTATTCTTTTGATTTATAAGGGATTTTGCCGATTTCGGCCTATTGGTTAAA
AAATGAGCTGATTTAACAAAAATTTAACGCGAATTAATTCTGTGGAATGTGTGTCAGTTAGGGTGTGGAA
AGTCCCCAGGCTCCCCAGCAGGCAGAAGTATGCAAAGCATGCATCTCAATTAGTCAGCAACCAGGTGTGG
AAAGTCCCCAGGCTCCCCAGCAGGCAGAAGTATGCAAAGCATGCATCTCAATTAGTCAGCAACCATAGTC
CCGCCCCTAACTCCGCCCATCCCGCCCCTAACTCCGCCCAGTTCCGCCCATTCTCCGCCCCATGGCTGAC
TAATTTTTTTTATTTATGCAGAGGCCGAGGCCGCCTCTGCCTCTGAGCTATTCCAGAAGTAGTGAGGAGG
CTTTTTTGGAGGCCTAGGCTTTTGCAAAAAGCTCCCGGGAGCTTGTATATCCATTTTCGGATCTGATCAG
CACGTGTTGACAATTAATCATCGGCATAGTATATCGGCATAGTATAATACGACAAGGTGAGGAACTAAAC
CATGACCGAGTACAAGCCCACGGTGCGCCTCGCCACCCGCGACGACGTCCCCAGGGCCGTACGCACCCTC
GCCGCCGCGTTCGCCGACTACCCCGCCACGCGCCACACCGTCGATCCGGACCGCCACATCGAGCGGGTCA
CCGAGCTGCAAGAACTCTTCCTCACGCGCGTCGGGCTCGACATCGGCAAGGTGTGGGTCGCGGACGACGG
CGCCGCGGTGGCGGTCTGGACCACGCCGGAGAGCGTCGAAGCGGGGGCGGTGTTCGCCGAGATCGGCCCG
CGCATGGCCGAGTTGAGCGGTTCCCGGCTGGCCGCGCAGCAACAGATGGAAGGCCTCCTGGCGCCGCACC
GGCCCAAGGAGCCCGCGTGGTTCCTGGCCACCGTCGGCGTCTCGCCCGACCACCAGGGCAAGGGTCTGGG
CAGCGCCGTCGTGCTCCCCGGAGTGGAGGCGGCCGAGCGCGCCGGGGTGCCCGCCTTCCTGGAGACATCC
GCGCCCCGCAACCTCCCCTTCTACGAGCGGCTCGGCTTCACCGTCACCGCCGACGTCGAGGTGCCCGAAG
GACCGCGCACCTGGTGCATGACCCGCAAGCCCGGTGCCTGACACGTGCTACGAGATTTCGATTCCACCGC
CGCCTTCTATGAAAGGTTGGGCTTCGGAATCGTTTTCCGGGACGCCGGCTGGATGATCCTCCAGCGCGGG
GATCTCATGCTGGAGTTCTTCGCCCACCCCAACTTGTTTATTGCAGCTTATAATGGTTACAAATAAAGCA
ATAGCATCACAAATTTCACAAATAAAGCATTTTTTTCACTGCATTCTAGTTGTGGTTTGTCCAAACTCAT
CAATGTATCTTATCATGTCTGTATACCGTCGACCTCTAGCTAGAGCTTGGCGTAATCATGGTCATTACCA
ATGCTTAATCAGTGAGGCACCTATCTCAGCGATCTGTCTATTTCGTTCATCCATAGTTGCCTGACTCCCC
GTCGTGTAGATAACTACGATACGGGAGGGCTTACCATCTGGCCCCAGCGCTGCGATGATACCGCGAGAAC
CACGCTCACCGGCTCCGGATTTATCAGCAATAAACCAGCCAGCCGGAAGGGCCGAGCGCAGAAGTGGTCC
TGCAACTTTATCCGCCTCCATCCAGTCTATTAATTGTTGCCGGGAAGCTAGAGTAAGTAGTTCGCCAGTT
AATAGTTTGCGCAACGTTGTTGCCATCGCTACAGGCATCGTGGTGTCACGCTCGTCGTTTGGTATGGCTT
CATTCAGCTCCGGTTCCCAACGATCAAGGCGAGTTACATGATCCCCCATGTTGTGCAAAAAAGCGGTTAG
CTCCTTCGGTCCTCCGATCGTTGTCAGAAGTAAGTTGGCCGCAGTGTTATCACTCATGGTTATGGCAGCA
CTGCATAATTCTCTTACTGTCATGCCATCCGTAAGATGCTTTTCTGTGACTGGTGAGTACTCAACCAAGT
CATTCTGAGAATAGTGTATGCGGCGACCGAGTTGCTCTTGCCCGGCGTCAATACGGGATAATACCGCGCC
ACATAGCAGAACTTTAAAAGTGCTCATCATTGGAAAACGTTCTTCGGGGCGAAAACTCTCAAGGATCTTA
CCGCTGTTGAGATCCAGTTCGATGTAACCCACTCGTGCACCCAACTGATCTTCAGCATCTTTTACTTTCA
CCAGCGTTTCTGGGTGAGCAAAAACAGGAAGGCAAAATGCCGCAAAAAAGGGAATAAGGGCGACACGGAA
ATGTTGAATACTCATATTCTTCCTT
Features (pLannotate 1.2.2; 24 found; start..end, strand, type, name):
    119..143     -  CDS            KanR (fragment): aminoglycoside phosphotransferase; aph(3')-Ia; confers resistance to kanamycin
    254..842     +  rep_origin     ori: high-copy-number ColE1/pMB1/pBR322/pUC origin of replication
   1067..1084    +  terminator     rrnB T2 terminator (fragment): transcription terminator T2 from the E. coli rrnB gene
   1109..1128    -  CDS            lacZα (fragment): LacZα fragment of β-galactosidase; lacZ fragment
   1584..1600    +  protein_bind   lac operator: The lac repressor binds to the lac operator to inhibit transcription in E. coli. This inhibition can be relieved by adding lactose or isopropyl-β-D-thiogalactopyranoside (IPTG). lac repressor encoded by lacI
   1843..2146    +  enhancer       CMV enhancer: human cytomegalovirus immediate early enhancer
   2147..2350    +  promoter       CMV promoter: human cytomegalovirus (CMV) immediate early promoter
   2486..2529    +  intron         CMV intron (fragment): modified intron A from human cytomegalovirus
   2581..2599    +  promoter       SP6 promoter: promoter for bacteriophage SP6 RNA polymerase
   2603..2640    +  CDS            IgH signal sequence (fragment): signal sequence from the mouse immunoglobulin heavy chain variable region
   2713..3810    +  CDS            CEACAM18: CEA18_HUMAN - Protein inferred from homology: Swiss-Prot protein existence level 3. From Homo sapiens (Human).
   3907..4086    +  CDS            Comp (fragment): COMP_RAT - Experimental evidence at protein level: Swiss-Prot protein existence level 1. May play a role in the structural integrity of cartilage via its interaction with other extracellular matrix proteins such as the collagens and fibronectin. Can mediate the interaction of chondrocytes with the cartilage extracellular matrix through interaction with cell surface integrin receptors. Could play a role in the pathogenesis of osteoarthritis. Potent suppressor of apoptosis in both primary chondrocytes and transformed cells. Suppresses apoptosis by blocking the activation of caspase-3 and by indu
   4074..5526    +  CDS            SEAP (fragment): secreted alkaline phosphatase from human placenta The natural enzyme has a C-terminal transmembrane sequence that is replaced by a GPI anchor.
   5551..5592    +  CDS            AviTag™ (fragment): peptide tag that allows for enzymatic biotinylation
   5596..5619    +  CDS            8xHis: 8xHis affinity tag
   5765..5876    +  polyA_signal   bGH poly(A) signal: bovine growth hormone polyadenylation signal
   5877..5985    +  rep_origin     f1 ori (fragment): f1 bacteriophage origin of replication; arrow indicates direction of (+) strand synthesis
   5999..6328    +  promoter       SV40 promoter: SV40 enhancer and early promoter
   6376..6423    +  promoter       EM7 promoter: synthetic bacterial promoter&nbsp
   6442..7041    +  CDS            PuroR (fragment): puromycin N-acetyltransferase; pac from Streptomyces; confers resistance to puromycin
   7051..7176    +  CDS            ble (fragment): BLE_KLEPN - Experimental evidence at protein level: Swiss-Prot protein existence level 1. Binding protein with a strong affinity to the bleomycin family of antibiotics. Binds to CL990; an antimitotic-antibiotic compound. From Klebsiella pneumoniae.
   7171..7292    +  polyA_signal   SV40 poly(A) signal: SV40 polyadenylation signal
   7345..8205    -  CDS            AmpR: β-lactamase; bla; confers resistance to ampicillin, carbenicillin, and related antibiotics
   8208..89      -  promoter       AmpR promoter (fragment) (across the origin): bla
