[The description below was written by a language model from this plasmid's Addgene catalogue record and pLannotate feature annotations shown in this document.]
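Description:
pD649-HAsp-CEACAM18-COMP5AP-AviTag-9xHis is a mammalian expression plasmid on the pD649 backbone, designed to produce human CEACAM18, an immunoglobulin superfamily protein, as a secreted, multimerised reporter fusion. It is maintained in E. coli as a high-copy plasmid through a ColE1/pUC-type origin and selected with ampicillin via the β-lactamase gene. The annotated sequence record is 8,215 nt, consistent with the stated backbone and insert sizes.

Expression is driven by the CMV immediate-early enhancer and promoter, followed by a fragment of CMV intron A and an SP6 promoter, which can support in vitro transcription and is also the 5′ sequencing primer site. The name indicates a hemagglutinin-type signal peptide ("HAsp"), although the automated annotation labels a short fragment at that position as an IgH signal sequence. The CEACAM18 coding region sits between retained NotI and AscI sites and is fused in frame at its C terminus to a segment of rat cartilage oligomeric matrix protein, the coiled-coil region used to pentamerise the fusion. This is followed by human placental alkaline phosphatase as an enzymatic reporter, an AviTag for site-specific enzymatic biotinylation, and a polyhistidine tag (9xHis by name, annotated as 8xHis) for affinity purification. A bGH polyadenylation signal terminates the transcript.

Downstream, an SV40 promoter with EM7 drives a puromycin resistance gene ending in an SV40 poly(A) signal, offering selection in mammalian cells. The remaining KanR, lacZα, ble and f1 ori hits are small fragments, probably backbone remnants. The depositor notes that some plasmids in this collection may carry an IS4-like transposase upstream of the CMV promoter. No such element is annotated here. The high-avidity pentameric AP fusion suits its use as a soluble binding probe in extracellular protein–protein interaction screens.
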