Addgene plasmid #157361: pD649-HAsp-CEACAM18-COMP5AP-AviTag-9xHis
Purpose: Mammalian expression of secreted protein fused to COMP5AP-AviTag-9xHis.
Depositing lab: Chris Garcia. Depositing organization: Stanford University. Publication: A Human IgSF Cell-Surface Interactome Reveals a Complex Network of Protein-Protein Interactions. Wojtowicz WM, Vielmetter J, Fernandes RA, Siepe DH, Eastman CL, Chisholm GB, Cox S, Klock H, Anderson PW, Rue SM, Miller JJ, Glaser SM, Bragstad ML, Vance J, Lam AW, Lesley SA, Zinn K, Garcia KC. Cell. 2020 Aug 20;182(4):1027-1043.e17. doi: 10.1016/j.cell.2020.07.025. PubMed 32822567.
Backbone
  Vector backbone: pD649
  Backbone size w/o insert (bp): 7153
  Vector type: Mammalian Expression
Growth in bacteria
  Bacterial resistance: Ampicillin, 100 μg/mL
  Growth temperature: 37°C
  Growth strain: DH5alpha
  Copy number: High Copy
Gene/Insert
  Gene/Insert name: CEACAM18 (alt name: CEA18)
  Species: H. sapiens (human)
  Insert size (bp): 1062
  Entrez Gene: CEACAM18
  Promoter: CMV/SP6
  Tag / fusion protein: COMP5AP-AviTag-9xHis (C terminal on backbone)
  Cloning method: Restriction Enzyme; 5′ cloning site GCGGCCGC (not destroyed); 3′ cloning site GGCGCGCC (not destroyed)
  Sequencing primers: 5′ ATTTAGGTGACACTATAG; 3′ CGTCGCACTCCATCACGGTG
Resource information
  A portion of this plasmid was derived from a plasmid made by: synthesis by ThermoFisher
Terms and licenses: Academic/Nonprofit Terms; Industry Terms: Not Available to Industry
Depositor comments: Some plasmids in this collection may have an IS4-like element ISVsa5 family transposase upstream of the CMV promoter.
How to cite: pD649-HAsp-CEACAM18-COMP5AP-AviTag-9xHis was a gift from Chris Garcia (Addgene plasmid # 157361 ; http://n2t.net/addgene:157361 ; RRID:Addgene_157361)
