>Addgene plasmid #157361 | pD649-HAsp-CEACAM18-COMP5AP-AviTag-9xHis | depositor partial sequence | sequence record 303832 | insert (secreted protein)
CAGATCTTTATCACACAGACCCTGGGCATCAAGGGCTACAGAACAGTGGTGGCCCTGGACAAGGTGCCCG
AGGATGTGCAAGAGTACAGCTGGTACTGGGGCGCCAATGACAGCGCCGGCAACATGATCATCAGCCACAA
GCCTCCAAGCGCTCAGCAGCCCGGACCTATGTACACAGGCCGCGAGAGAGTGAATAGAGAGGGCAGCCTG
CTGATCAGACCCACCGCTCTGAACGACACCGGCAACTACACAGTTAGAGTGGTGGCTGGCAACGAGACAC
AGAGAGCTACAGGCTGGCTGGAAGTGCTGGAACTGGGCAGCAATCTGGGCATCTCTGTGAATGCCAGCAG
CCTGGTGGAAAACATGGATAGCGTGGCCGCCGACTGCCTGACCAACGTGACCAATATCACTTGGTACGTG
AACGACGTGCCCACCAGCAGCAGCGACAGAATGACAATCAGCCCCGATGGCAAGACCCTCGTGATCCTGA
GAGTGTCCAGATACGACCGGACCATCCAGTGCATGATCGAGAGCTTCCCCGAGATCTTCCAGCGGAGCGA
GAGAATCAGCCTGACAGTGGCCTACGGACCCGACTACGTGCTGCTGAGAAGCAACCCCGACGACTTCAAT
GGCATCGTGACAGCCGAGATCGGCTCCCAGGTGGAAATGGAATGCATCTGCTACAGCTTTCTGGACCTGA
AGTACCACTGGATTCACAACGGCTCCCTGCTGAACTTCAGCGACGCCAAGATGAATCTGTCCAGCCTGGC
CTGGGAGCAGATGGGCAGATACAGATGCACCGTGGAAAACCCCGTGACACAGCTGATCATGTATATGGAC
GTGCGGATTCAGGCCCCTCACGAGGATCTGACCTGCTGTCCTCAGAGATTCCTGCACCTGAGAATCCACG
GCGACGTGCCACATCATGCCGATTCTGCTGGATGGCGGCTGCATCTTTGGAGCCCTGATCCTTGTAGCGA
CCAGCCTCTGCTGAACCAGGATAAGAGCGGCAGCATGAGCGTGCACCCCAGACCTGAGGATAAGACCAGA
AGGGCCAGCAGA
